Addgene plasmid #201415: Pat1-mCh
Purpose: Bacterial protein expression of Pat1
Depositing lab: Michael Rosen. Depositing organization: University of Texas Southwestern Medical Center. Publication: Quantitative reconstitution of yeast RNA processing bodies. Currie SL, Xing W, Muhlrad D, Decker CJ, Parker R, Rosen MK. Proc Natl Acad Sci U S A. 2023 Apr 4;120(14):e2214064120. doi: 10.1073/pnas.2214064120. Epub 2023 Mar 27. PubMed 36972455.
Backbone
  Vector backbone: MTTH-mCherry
  Backbone size w/o insert (bp): 7400
  Vector type: Bacterial Expression
Growth in bacteria
  Bacterial resistance: Ampicillin, 100 μg/mL
  Growth temperature: 37°C
  Growth strain: DH5alpha
  Copy number: High Copy
Gene/Insert
  Gene/Insert name: Pat1
  Species: S. cerevisiae (budding yeast)
  Insert size (bp): 2388
  Entrez Gene: PAT1 (a.k.a. YCR077C, MRT1)
  Promoter: tac
  Tag / fusion protein: MBP, TEV (N terminal on backbone); mCherry, TEV, 6xHis (C terminal on backbone)
  Cloning method: Restriction Enzyme; 5′ cloning site NdeI (not destroyed); 3′ cloning site BamHI (not destroyed)
  Sequencing primers: 5′ GGTCGTCAGACTGTCGATGAAGCC; 3′ CAGGAAACAGCTATGACC
Resource information
  A portion of this plasmid was derived from a plasmid made by: gene insert was a gift from Roy Parker (University of Colorado Boulder)
Terms and licenses: Academic/Nonprofit Terms; Industry Terms: Not Available to Industry
How to cite: Pat1-mCh was a gift from Michael Rosen (Addgene plasmid # 201415 ; http://n2t.net/addgene:201415 ; RRID:Addgene_201415)
