[The description below was written by a language model from this plasmid's Addgene catalogue record and pLannotate feature annotations shown in this document.]
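Description:
Pat1-mCh is a bacterial expression plasmid (about 9.8 kb as sequenced) built on the MTTH-mCherry backbone, used to produce a fluorescently labelled form of the Saccharomyces cerevisiae Pat1 protein in E. coli. It is maintained through a ColE1/pMB1-type origin and selected with ampicillin via the bla gene. The catalogue lists it as high copy, although the feature table also detects a rop gene and bom fragments from pBR322, elements usually associated with lower copy number. An M13 phage origin is also present.

The roughly 2.4 kb PAT1 open reading frame, inserted between NdeI and BamHI sites, sits in a single fusion reading frame driven by the hybrid tac promoter with a downstream lac operator. A lacI gene under the lacIq promoter on the same plasmid supplies repressor, so expression is held off until induced with IPTG, and the rrnB T1 and T2 terminators end the transcript. The encoded protein begins with cytosolic maltose-binding protein (lacking its signal sequence), followed by a TEV protease site, Pat1, mCherry, a second TEV site and a C-terminal 6xHis tag, which the annotation picks up as a partial capTEV-like match. This arrangement allows affinity purification from either end and improved solubility from MBP. TEV cleavage then removes both affinity tags to leave Pat1 fused to mCherry. A residual lacZα fragment lies downstream of the fusion.

Pat1 is a decapping activator and translational repressor required for P-body formation. The associated publication concerns quantitative reconstitution of yeast RNA processing bodies, consistent with use of the purified red-fluorescent protein in such in vitro experiments.
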