Features (pLannotate 1.2.2; 24 found; start..end, strand, type, name):
    107..135     +  promoter       tac promoter: strong E. coli promoter; hybrid between the trp and lac UV5 promoters
    143..159     +  protein_bind   lac operator: The lac repressor binds to the lac operator to inhibit transcription in E. coli. This inhibition can be relieved by adding lactose or isopropyl-β-D-thiogalactopyranoside (IPTG). lac repressor encoded by lacI
    229..1329    +  CDS            MBP: maltose binding protein from E. coli; malE (mutated); This version of the gene does not encode a signal sequence, so MBP will remain in the cytosol.
   1402..1422    +  CDS            TEV site: tobacco etch virus (TEV) protease recognition and cleavage site
   1426..3813    +  CDS            PAT1: PAT1_YEAST - Also known as MRT1. Experimental evidence at protein level: Swiss-Prot protein existence level 1. Activator of decapping that functions as a general and active mechanism of translational repression and required for P-body formation. First decay factor recruited to mRNA, at a time when the mRNA is still associated with translation factors. Subsequently, PAT1 recruits the hepta-heterodimer LSM1-LSM7 complex to P-bodies. In association with the LSM1-LSM7 complex, stabilizes the 3' terminus of mRNAs. This association is also required for mosaic virus genomic RNA translation. Modulates
   3835..4542    +  CDS            mCherry: mCherry is a basic (constitutively fluorescent) red fluorescent protein published in 2004, derived from Discosoma sp.. It is reported to be a very rapidly-maturing monomer with low acid sensitivity.
   4555..4575    +  CDS            TEV site: tobacco etch virus (TEV) protease recognition and cleavage site
   4576..4592    +  CDS            capTEV™ (fragment): composite tag for in vivo biotinylation, TEV protease cleavage, and 6xHis tagging
   4605..4759    +  CDS            lacZα (fragment): LacZα fragment of β-galactosidase; lacZ fragment
   4852..4967    +  ncRNA          5S rRNA: Accession: RF00001 - 5S ribosomal RNA
   4971..5057    +  terminator     rrnB T1 terminator: Escherichia coli rrnB; transcription terminator T1 from the E. coli rrnB gene
   5149..5176    +  terminator     rrnB T2 terminator: transcription terminator T2 from the E. coli rrnB gene
   5195..5286    +  promoter       AmpR promoter: bla
   5287..6147    +  CDS            AmpR: β-lactamase; bla; confers resistance to ampicillin, carbenicillin, and related antibiotics
   6189..6702    -  rep_origin     M13 ori (sequence partly withheld): M13 bacteriophage origin of replication; arrow indicates direction of (+) strand synthesis
   6813..7401    +  rep_origin     ori: high-copy-number ColE1/pMB1/pBR322/pUC origin of replication
   7587..7656    -  misc_feature   bom (fragment): basis of mobility region from pBR322
   7654..7752    -  misc_feature   bom (fragment): basis of mobility region from pBR322
   7854..8045    -  CDS            rop: Rop protein, which maintains plasmids at low copy number; rop
   8062..8442    +  CDS            YPB1_ECOLX: Protein predicted: Swiss-Prot protein existence level 4. From Escherichia coli.
   8541..8618    +  promoter       lacIq promoter: lacI (mutant); In the lacIq allele, a single base change in the promoter boosts expression of the lacI gene about 10-fold.
   8619..9701    +  CDS            lacI: lac repressor; lacI; The lac repressor binds to the lac operator to inhibit transcription in E. coli. This inhibition can be relieved by adding lactose or isopropyl-β-D-thiogalactopyranoside (IPTG).
   9714..9735    +  protein_bind   CAP binding site: CAP binding activates transcription in the presence of cAMP. E. coli catabolite activator protein
   9754..9771    +  promoter       tet promoter (fragment): E. coli promoter for tetracycline efflux protein gene
>Addgene plasmid #201415 | Pat1-mCh | addgene full sequence | sequence record 394512 | Addgene NGS Result
CGTAAATCACTGCATAATTCGTGTCGCTCAAGGCGCACTCCCGTTCTGGATAATGTTTTTTGCGCCGACA
TCATAACGGTTCTGGCAAATATTCTGAAATGAGCTGTTGACAATTAATCATCGGCTCGTATAATGTGTGG
AATTGTGAGCGGATAACAATTTCACACAGGAAACAGCCAGTCCGTTTAGGTGTTTTCACGAGCACTTCAC
CAACAAGGACCATAGATTATGAAAACTGAAGAAGGTAAACTGGTAATCTGGATTAACGGCGATAAAGGCT
ATAACGGTCTCGCTGAAGTCGGTAAGAAATTCGAGAAAGATACCGGAATTAAAGTCACCGTTGAGCATCC
GGATAAACTGGAAGAGAAATTCCCACAGGTTGCGGCAACTGGCGATGGCCCTGACATTATCTTCTGGGCA
CACGACCGCTTTGGTGGCTACGCTCAATCTGGCCTGTTGGCTGAAATCACCCCGGACAAAGCGTTCCAGG
ACAAGCTGTATCCGTTTACCTGGGATGCCGTACGTTACAACGGCAAGCTGATTGCTTACCCGATCGCTGT
TGAAGCGTTATCGCTGATTTATAACAAAGATCTGCTGCCGAACCCGCCAAAAACCTGGGAAGAGATCCCG
GCGCTGGATAAAGAACTGAAAGCGAAAGGTAAGAGCGCGCTGATGTTCAACCTGCAAGAACCGTACTTCA
CCTGGCCGCTGATTGCTGCTGACGGGGGTTATGCGTTCAAGTATGAAAACGGCAAGTACGACATTAAAGA
CGTGGGCGTGGATAACGCTGGCGCGAAAGCGGGTCTGACCTTCCTGGTTGACCTGATTAAAAACAAACAC
ATGAATGCAGACACCGATTACTCCATCGCAGAAGCTGCCTTTAATAAAGGCGAAACAGCGATGACCATCA
ACGGCCCGTGGGCATGGTCCAACATCGACACCAGCAAAGTGAATTATGGTGTAACGGTACTGCCGACCTT
CAAGGGTCAACCATCCAAACCGTTCGTTGGCGTGCTGAGCGCAGGTATTAACGCCGCCAGTCCGAACAAA
GAGCTGGCAAAAGAGTTCCTCGAAAACTATCTGCTGACTGATGAAGGTCTGGAAGCGGTTAATAAAGACA
AACCGCTGGGTGCCGTAGCGCTGAAGTCTTACGAGGAAGAGTTGGCGAAAGATCCACGTATTGCCGCCAC
CATGGAAAACGCCCAGAAAGGTGAAATCATGCCGAACATCCCGCAGATGTCCGCTTTCTGGTATGCCGTG
CGTACTGCGGTGATCAACGCCGCCAGCGGTCGTCAGACTGTCGATGAAGCCCTGAAAGACGCGCAGACTA
ATTCGAGCTCGAACAACAACAACAATAACAATAACAACAACCTCGGGATCGAGGGAAGGATTTCAGAATT
TGAAAACCTGTATTTTCAGGGCCATATGTCCTTCTTTGGGTTAGAAAATAGCGGTAATGCGCGGGATGGT
CCTCTGGACTTTGAAGAGAGTTACAAGGGCTATGGCGAGCACGAACTTGAGGAGAACGACTATTTGAACG
ACGAAACATTTGGTGATAATGTTCAGGTTGGTACCGACTTTGATTTTGGAAATCCTCACAGCAGCGGCAG
CAGCGGCAACGCAATTGGTGGTAATGGCGTCGGTGCCACGGCTAGATCGTATGTTGCAGCTACTGCAGAA
GGAATTAGCGGCCCTAGGACCGATGGAACGGCAGCAGCAGGACCTCTAGACCTGAAGCCAATGGAATCTT
TGTGGTCTACTGCACCACCTCCAGCAATGGCGCCTTCACCCCAAAGTACAATGGCTCCGGCTCCTGCTCC
GCAGCAAATGGCCCCCCTACAGCCAATCTTGTCGATGCAAGACTTGGAAAGACAACAACGTCAAATGCAG
CAACAGTTTATGAATTTCCACGCCATGGGTCATCCACAGGGTCTCCCACAGGGTCCGCCTCAGCAGCAAT
TTCCAATGCAGCCTGCGTCGGGTCAACCAGGTCCCTCACAATTTGCGCCTCCACCTCCACCTCCTGGCGT
TAATGTGAATATGAATCAAATGCCAATGGGTCCTGTACAAGTTCCAGTTCAAGCTTCGCCTTCACCCATC
GGTATGTCCAACACTCCTTCTCCAGGCCCTGTGGTTGGCGCAACTAAAATGCCTCTGCAAAGTGGACGCA
GATCGAAGAGAGATTTGTCGCCTGAAGAGCAAAGACGTTTGCAGATTCGTCATGCCAAAGTGGAGAAAAT
CTTGAAATACTCAGGTTTAATGACTCCTCGTGATAAGGACTTCATCACCAGATATCAGTTGTCTCAAATT
GTCACTGAGGACCCTTACAATGAGGATTTCTACTTCCAGGTCTACAAGATTATCCAAAGAGGCGGTATCA
CGTCCGAATCCAACAAAGGTTTGATTGCTAGGGCGTATTTGGAACATTCTGGACACAGACTCGGTGGTCG
CTATAAGAGAACCGATATTGCCCTACAGAGAATGCAAAGTCAAGTAGAAAAGGCTGTCACTGTGGCTAAG
GAAAGACCTTCTAAGTTGAAGGATCAACAAGCGGCTGCTGGTAACTCTAGCCAGGATAATAAGCAAGCAA
ACACGGTTCTGGGCAAAATCTCTTCCACTTTGAACAGCAAGAATCCAAGAAGACAACTGCAGATCCCCAG
ACAACAGCCTTCTGACCCCGATGCGCTAAAAGACGTCACTGACTCTCTGACCAACGTGGACTTGGCCTCT
TCAGGGTCCTCCTCTACGGGCTCTTCTGCCGCTGCTGTTGCTTCTAAGCAAAGAAGAAGATCTTCATACG
CGTTCAACAACGGTAATGGTGCCACAAATTTGAACAAATCTGGGGGCAAAAAATTCATTCTTGAGTTAAT
TGAAACAGTTTATGAAGAGATTTTAGACTTGGAAGCTAACTTGAGGAATGGCCAGCAAACTGACAGCACT
GCAATGTGGGAGGCCCTTCACATCGACGACAGTTCGTATGACGTAAACCCTTTCATTTCGATGCTATCAT
TTGATAAAGGTATCAAGATTATGCCTAGAATTTTTAATTTCTTGGATAAGCAGCAAAAATTGAAAATCCT
GCAAAAAATCTTCAATGAATTATCACACTTGCAAATCATCATATTGAGTTCCTACAAGACTACACCAAAA
CCAACTTTGACACAATTGAAGAAAGTCGATCTGTTCCAAATGATCATATTAAAGATCATTGTCTCGTTTT
TGTCTAATAACTCCAATTTTATCGAAATTATGGGTCTGTTGCTACAGTTAATCAGAAACAACAACGTTTC
GTTCTTGACCACCTCCAAAATTGGTCTAAATTTGATCACCATTTTGATTTCTCGTGCCGCATTAATCAAG
CAAGATTCATCAAGATCTAATATTCTTTCCTCTCCTGAAATCTCCACATGGAATGAGATTTATGATAAAT
TATTCACTTCATTGGAAAGTAAGATTCAGCTGATTTTCCCTCCAAGGGAATATAACGACCACATCATGCG
TTTACAAAATGACAAGTTTATGGATGAAGCATACATTTGGCAGTTCCTAGCTAGTTTAGCACTAAGTGGA
AAGCTAAACCACCAGAGAATCATTATTGATGAAGTACGTGATGAAATCTTTGCCACTATTAACGAGGCGG
AGACCTTACAAAAGAAAGAGAAAGAATTGAGTGTATTACCTCAGAGGTCTCAAGAATTAGACACAGAGTT
AAAATCTATTATTTATAATAAAGAGAAACTATACCAAGATTTGAATTTGTTCCTAAACGTTATGGGGTTG
GTGTATCGCGATGGTGAAATATCAGAACTAAAGGGATCCGGGTCTGGTTCAGGAATGGTGAGCAAGGGCG
AGGAGGACAACATGGCCATCATCAAGGAGTTCATGCGCTTCAAGGTGCACATGGAGGGCTCCGTGAACGG
CCACGAGTTCGAGATCGAGGGCGAGGGCGAGGGCCGCCCCTACGAGGGCACCCAGACCGCCAAGCTGAAG
GTGACCAAGGGCGGCCCCCTGCCCTTCGCCTGGGACATCCTGTCCCCTCAGTTCATGTACGGCTCCAAGG
CCTACGTGAAGCACCCCGCCGACATCCCCGACTACTTGAAGCTGTCCTTCCCCGAGGGCTTCAAGTGGGA
GCGCGTGATGAACTTCGAGGACGGCGGCGTGGTGACCGTGACCCAGGACTCCTCCCTGCAGGACGGCGAG
TTCATCTACAAGGTGAAGCTGCGCGGCACCAACTTCCCCTCCGACGGCCCCGTAATGCAGAAGAAGACCA
TGGGCTGGGAGGCCTCCTCCGAGCGGATGTACCCCGAGGACGGCGCCCTGAAGGGCGAGATCAAGCAGAG
GCTGAAGCTGAAGGACGGCGGCCACTACGACGCCGAGGTCAAGACCACCTACAAGGCCAAGAAGCCCGTG
CAGCTGCCCGGCGCCTACAACGTCAACATCAAGCTGGACATCACCTCCCACAACGAGGACTACACCATCG
TGGAACAGTACGAGCGCGCCGAGGGCCGCCACTCCACCGGCGGCATGGACGAGCTGTACAAGGGAAGCGG
CCGCGAAAACCTGTATTTTCAGGGCCATCATCATCATCATCACTGAAAGCTTGGCACTGGCCGTCGTTTT
ACAACGTCGTGACTGGGAAAACCCTGGCGTTACCCAACTTAATCGCCTTGCAGCACATCCCCCTTTCGCC
AGCTGGCGTAATAGCGAAGAGGCCCGCACCGATCGCCCTTCCCAACAGTTGCGCAGCCTGAATGGCGAAT
GGCAGCTTGGCTGTTTTGGCGGATGAGATAAGATTTTCAGCCTGATACAGATTAAATCAGAACGCAGAAG
CGGTCTGATAAAACAGAATTTGCCTGGCGGCAGTAGCGCGGTGGTCCCACCTGACCCCATGCCGAACTCA
GAAGTGAAACGCCGTAGCGCCGATGGTAGTGTGGGGTCTCCCCATGCGAGAGTAGGGAACTGCCAGGCAT
CAAATAAAACGAAAGGCTCAGTCGAAAGACTGGGCCTTTCGTTTTATCTGTTGTTTGTCGGTGAACGCTC
TCCTGAGTAGGACAAATCCGCCGGGAGCGGATTTGAACGTTGCGAAGCAACGGCCCGGAGGGTGGCGGGC
AGGACGCCCGCCATAAACTGCCAGGCATCAAATTAAGCAGAAGGCCATCCTGACGGATGGCCTTTTTGCG
TTTCTACAAACTCTTTTGTTTATTTTTCTAAATACATTCAAATATGTATCCGCTCATGAGACAATAACCC
TGATAAATGCTTCAATAATATTGAAAAAGGAAGAGTATGAGTATTCAACATTTCCGTGTCGCCCTTATTC
CCTTTTTTGCGGCATTTTGCCTTCCTGTTTTTGCTCACCCAGAAACGCTGGTGAAAGTAAAAGATGCTGA
AGATCAGTTGGGTGCACGAGTGGGTTACATCGAACTGGATCTCAACAGCGGTAAGATCCTTGAGAGTTTT
CGCCCCGAAGAACGTTTCCCAATGATGAGCACTTTTAAAGTTCTGCTATGTGGCGCGGTATTATCCCGTG
TTGACGCCGGGCAAGAGCAACTCGGTCGCCGCATACACTATTCTCAGAATGACTTGGTTGAGTACTCACC
AGTCACAGAAAAGCATCTTACGGATGGCATGACAGTAAGAGAATTATGCAGTGCTGCCATAACCATGAGT
GATAACACTGCGGCCAACTTACTTCTGACAACGATCGGAGGACCGAAGGAGCTAACCGCTTTTTTGCACA
ACATGGGGGATCATGTAACTCGCCTTGATCGTTGGGAACCGGAGCTGAATGAAGCCATACCAAACGACGA
GCGTGACACCACGATGCCTGTAGCAATGGCAACAACGTTGCGCAAACTATTAACTGGCGAACTACTTACT
CTAGCTTCCCGGCAACAATTAATAGACTGGATGGAGGCGGATAAAGTTGCAGGACCACTTCTGCGCTCGG
CCCTTCCGGCTGGCTGGTTTATTGCTGATAAATCTGGAGCCGGTGAGCGTGGGTCTCGCGGTATCATTGC
AGCACTGGGGCCAGATGGTAAGCCCTCCCGTATCGTAGTTATCTACACGACGGGGAGTCAGGCAACTATG
GATGAACGAAATAGACAGATCGCTGAGATAGGTGCCTCACTGATTAAGCATTGGTAACTGTCAGACCAAG
TTTACTCATATATACTTTAGATTGATT
[38 nt withheld, positions 6188-6225]
A
[37 nt withheld, positions 6227-6263]
ATTTTGTTAAAATTCGCGTTAAATTTTTGTTAAATCAGCTCATTTTTTAACCAATAGGCCGAAATCGGCA
AAATCCCTTATAAATCAAAAGAATAGCCCGAGATAGGGT
[37 nt withheld, positions 6373-6409]
AAAGAACGTGGACTCCAACGTCAAAGG
[141 nt withheld, positions 6437-6577]
G
[125 nt withheld, positions 6579-6703]
AAAGGATCTAGGTGAAGATCCTTTTTGATAATCTCATGACCAAAATCCCTTAACGTGAGTTTTCGTTCCA
CTGAGCGTCAGACCCCGTAGAAAAGATCAAAGGATCTTCTTGAGATCCTTTTTTTCTGCGCGTAATCTGC
TGCTTGCAAACAAAAAAACCACCGCTACCAGCGGTGGTTTGTTTGCCGGATCAAGAGCTACCAACTCTTT
TTCCGAAGGTAACTGGCTTCAGCAGAGCGCAGATACCAAATACTGTCCTTCTAGTGTAGCCGTAGTTAGG
CCACCACTTCAAGAACTCTGTAGCACCGCCTACATACCTCGCTCTGCTAATCCTGTTACCAGTGGCTGCT
GCCAGTGGCGATAAGTCGTGTCTTACCGGGTTGGACTCAAGACGATAGTTACCGGATAAGGCGCAGCGGT
CGGGCTGAACGGGGGGTTCGTGCACACAGCCCAGCTTGGAGCGAACGACCTACACCGAACTGAGATACCT
ACAGCGTGAGCTATGAGAAAGCGCCACGCTTCCCGAAGGGAGAAAGGCGGACAGGTATCCGGTAAGCGGC
AGGGTCGGAACAGGAGAGCGCACGAGGGAGCTTCCAGGGGGAAACGCCTGGTATCTTTATAGTCCTGTCG
GGTTTCGCCACCTCTGACTTGAGCGTCGATTTTTGTGATGCTCGTCAGGGGGGCGGAGCCTATGGAAAAA
CGCCAGCAACGCGGCCTTTTTACGGTTCCTGGCCTTTTGCTGGCCTTTTGCTCACATGTTCTTTCCTGCG
TTATCCCCTGATTCTGTGGATAACCGTATTACCGCCTTTGAGTGAGCTGATACCGCTCGCCGCAGCCGAA
CGACCGAGCGCAGCGAGTCAGTGAGCGAGGAAGCGGAAGAGCGCCTGATGCGGTATTTTCTCCTTACGCA
TCTGTGCGGTATTTCACACCGCATGTGGTGCACTCTCAGTACACCGCATGTGGTGCACTCTCAGTACAAT
CTGCTCTGATGCCGCATAGTTAAGCCAGTATACACTCCGCTATCGCTACGTGACTGGGTCATGGCTGCGC
CCCGACACCCGCCAACACCCGCTGACGCGCCCTGACGGGCTTGTCTGCTCCCGGCATCCGCTTACAGACA
AGCTGTGACCGTCTCCGGGAGCTGCATGTGTCAGAGGTTTTCACCGTCATCACCGAAACGCGCGAGGCAG
CTGCGGTAAAGCTCATCAGCGTGGTCGTGCAGCGATTCACAGATGTCTGCCTGTTCATCCGCGTCCAGCT
CGTTGAGTTTCTCCAGAAGCGTTAATGTCTGGCTTCTGATAAAGCGGGCCATGTTAAGGGCGGTTTTTTC
CTGTTTGGTCACTGATGCCTCCGTGTAAGGGGGATTTCTGTTCATGGGGGTAATGATACCGATGAAACGA
GAGAGGATGCTCACGATACGGGTTACTGATGATGAACATGCCCGGTTACTGGAACGTTGTGAGGGTAAAC
AACTGGCGGTATGGATGCGGCGGGACCAGAGAAAAATCACTCAGGGTCAATGCCAGCGCTTCGTTAATAC
AGATGTAGGTGTTCCACAGGGTAGCCAGCAGCATCCTGCGATGCAGATCCGGAACATAATGGTGCAGGGC
GCTGACTTCCGCGTTTCCAGACTTTACGAAACACGGAAACCGAAGACCATTCATGTTGTTGCTCAGGTCG
CAGACGTTTTGCAGCAGCAGTCGCTTCACGTTCGCTCGCGTATCGGTGATTCATTCTGCTAACCAGTAAG
GCAACCCCGCCAGCCTAGCCGGGTCCTCAACGACAGGAGCACGATCATGCGCACCCGTGGCCAGGACCCA
ACGCTGCCCGAAATTCCGACACCATCGAATGGTGCAAAACCTTTCGCGGTATGGCATGATAGCGCCCGGA
AGAGAGTCAATTCAGGGTGGTGAATGTGAAACCAGTAACGTTATACGATGTCGCAGAGTATGCCGGTGTC
TCTTATCAGACCGTTTCCCGCGTGGTGAACCAGGCCAGCCACGTTTCTGCGAAAACGCGGGAAAAAGTGG
AAGCGGCGATGGCGGAGCTGAATTACATTCCCAACCGCGTGGCACAACAACTGGCGGGCAAACAGTCGTT
GCTGATTGGCGTTGCCACCTCCAGTCTGGCCCTGCACGCGCCGTCGCAAATTGTCGCGGCGATTAAATCT
CGCGCCGATCAACTGGGTGCCAGCGTGGTGGTGTCGATGGTAGAACGAAGCGGCGTCGAAGCCTGTAAAG
CGGCGGTGCACAATCTTCTCGCGCAACGCGTCAGTGGGCTGATCATTAACTATCCGCTGGATGACCAGGA
TGCCATTGCTGTGGAAGCTGCCTGCACTAATGTTCCGGCGTTATTTCTTGATGTCTCTGACCAGACACCC
ATCAACAGTATTATTTTCTCCCATGAAGACGGTACGCGACTGGGCGTGGAGCATCTGGTCGCATTGGGTC
ACCAGCAAATCGCGCTGTTAGCGGGCCCATTAAGTTCTGTCTCGGCGCGTCTGCGTCTGGCTGGCTGGCA
TAAATATCTCACTCGCAATCAAATTCAGCCGATAGCGGAACGGGAAGGCGACTGGAGTGCCATGTCCGGT
TTTCAACAAACCATGCAAATGCTGAATGAGGGCATCGTTCCCACTGCGATGCTGGTTGCCAACGATCAGA
TGGCGCTGGGCGCAATGCGCGCCATTACCGAGTCCGGGCTGCGCGTTGGTGCGGATATCTCGGTAGTGGG
ATACGACGATACCGAAGACAGCTCATGTTATATCCCGCCGTTAACCACCATCAAACAGGATTTTCGCCTG
CTGGGGCAAACCAGCGTGGACCGCTTGCTGCAACTCTCTCAGGGCCAGGCGGTGAAGGGCAATCAGCTGT
TGCCCGTCTCACTGGTGAAAAGAAAAACCACCCTGGCGCCCAATACGCAAACCGCCTCTCCCCGCGCGTT
GGCCGATTCATTAATGCAGCTGGCACGACAGGTTTCCCGACTGGAAAGCGGGCAGTGAGCGCAACGCAAT
TAATGTAAGTTAGCTCACTCATTAGGCACAATTCTCATGTTTGACAGCTTATCATCGACTGCACGGTGCA
CCAATGCTTCTGGCGTCAGGCAGCCATCGGAAGCTGTGGTATGGCTGTGCAGGT
